Addgene plasmid #143102: TFORF1360
Purpose: Lentiviral vector for overexpressing transcription factor ORFs with unique 24-bp barcodes. Barcodes facilitate identification of transcription factors in pooled screens.
Depositing lab: Feng Zhang. Depositing organization: Broad Institute. Publication: A transcription factor atlas of directed differentiation. Joung J, Ma S, Tay T, Geiger-Schuller KR, Kirchgatterer PC, Verdine VK, Guo B, Arias-Garcia MA, Allen WE, Singh A, Kuksenko O, Abudayyeh OO, Gootenberg JS, Fu Z, Macrae RK, Buenrostro JD, Regev A, Zhang F. Cell. 2023 Jan 5;186(1):209-229.e26. doi: 10.1016/j.cell.2022.11.026. PubMed 36608654.
Backbone
  Vector backbone: pLX_TRC317
  Backbone manufacturer: Broad Institute Genetic Perturbation Platform
  Backbone size w/o insert (bp): 8264
  Vector type: Mammalian Expression, Lentiviral
  Selectable markers: Puromycin
Growth in bacteria
  Bacterial resistance: Ampicillin, 100 μg/mL
  Growth temperature: 37°C
  Growth strain: NEB Stable
  Copy number: High Copy
Gene/Insert
  Gene/Insert name: SP100
  Species: H. sapiens (human)
  Insert size (bp): 1460
  Entrez Gene: SP100 (a.k.a. lysp100b)
  Promoter: EF1a
  Cloning method: Unknown
  Sequencing primers: 5′ GGGTGGAGACTGAAGTTAGGCCAG; 3′ CACATAGCGTAAAAGGAGCAACATAG
Terms and licenses: Academic/Nonprofit Terms; Industry Terms: Not Available to Industry
Depositor comments: NM_001206703,ENST00000427101 . The transcription factor ORF portion of this plasmid was synthesized by Genewiz. Please test multiple small colonies in case of plasmid recombination. To make this collection available in a timely manner, a portion of this collection was not fully sequenced by Addgene. If an Addgene verified full plasmid sequence is not available, please contact us prior to placing an order to request the full sequence.
How to cite: TFORF1360 was a gift from Feng Zhang (Addgene plasmid # 143102 ; http://n2t.net/addgene:143102 ; RRID:Addgene_143102)
