[The description below was written by a language model from this plasmid's Addgene catalogue record and pLannotate feature annotations shown in this document.]
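Description:
TFORF1360 is a lentiviral mammalian expression plasmid built on the pLX_TRC317 backbone and carrying a human SP100 open reading frame, one member of a barcoded transcription factor ORF collection. It is maintained in E. coli through a high-copy ColE1/pUC-type origin with ampicillin resistance (β-lactamase), and also carries an f1 origin plus leftover cloning-vector elements (lac promoter/operator, lacZα fragment, T3 and T7 promoters). The depositor notes that the plasmid can recombine during propagation, as often happens with LTR-containing vectors.

The viral portion has a third-generation, self-inactivating layout. An RSV promoter drives a truncated HIV-1 5' LTR, followed by the Ψ packaging signal with a gag fragment, the Rev response element for Rev-dependent export of the genomic RNA, a cPPT/CTS element, and a ΔU3 3' LTR, with an SV40 polyadenylation signal just downstream of it. Within this transfer region, an SV40 early promoter drives puromycin N-acetyltransferase for selecting transduced cells. Separately, the strong constitutive EF-1α promoter drives the SP100 ORF, which the record ties to a specific transcript isoform and describes as synthesized. SP100 is a major component of PML nuclear bodies and a co-regulator of ETS1 and ETS2. A WPRE downstream of the ORF enhances transcript expression. The short U6 promoter fragment annotated between the ORF and the WPRE is probably not a functional Pol III unit. The unique 24-bp barcode described in the catalogue entry is not annotated in the feature table, so its position is not stated.

The construct is intended for stable SP100 overexpression in mammalian cells, especially in pooled screens where the barcode identifies which transcription factor each cell received, as in directed differentiation studies.
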