Features (pLannotate 1.2.2; 31 found; start..end, strand, type, name):
      1..227     +  promoter       RSV promoter: Rous sarcoma virus enhancer/promoter
    228..408     +  LTR            5' LTR (truncated): truncated 5' long terminal repeat (LTR) from HIV-1
    455..580     +  misc_feature   HIV-1 Ψ: packaging signal of human immunodeficiency virus type 1
    564..927     +  CDS            HIV-1 gag (fragment): gag protein from human immunodeficiency virus 1; gag
   1073..1306    +  misc_feature   RRE: The Rev response element (RRE) of HIV-1 allows for Rev-dependent mRNA export from the nucleus to the cytoplasm.
   1683..1709    +  CDS            Rev (fragment): human immunodeficiency virus 1 (HIV-1) Rev protein; rev; enhances nuclear export of unspliced and incompletely spliced viral mRNAs
   1716..1739    +  promoter       SV40 promoter (fragment): SV40 early promoter
   1740..1811    +  promoter       SV40 promoter (fragment): SV40 enhancer and early promoter
   1835..1970    +  rep_origin     SV40 ori: SV40 origin of replication
   2016..2612    +  CDS            PuroR (fragment): puromycin N-acetyltransferase; pac from Streptomyces; confers resistance to puromycin
   2661..2778    +  misc_feature   cPPT/CTS: central polypurine tract and central termination sequence of HIV-1
   2843..2909    +  CDS            small t antigen (fragment): SV40 (simian virus 40) small t antigen
   2916..4094    +  promoter       EF-1α promoter: strong constitutive promoter for human elongation factor EF-1α
   4111..5463    +  CDS            SP100 (fragment): SP100_HUMAN - Experimental evidence at protein level: Swiss-Prot protein existence level 1. Together with PML, this tumor suppressor is a major constituent of the PML bodies, a subnuclear organelle involved in a large number of physiological processes including cell growth, differentiation and apoptosis. Functions as a transcriptional coactivator of ETS1 and ETS2 according to PubMed:11909962. Under certain conditions, it may also act as a corepressor of ETS1 preventing its binding to DNA according to PubMed:15247905. Through the regulation of ETS1 it may play a role in angiogenesis, controllin
   5482..5535    +  promoter       U6 promoter (fragment): RNA polymerase III promoter for human U6 snRNA
   5577..6165    +  misc_feature   WPRE: woodchuck hepatitis virus posttranscriptional regulatory element
   6216..6235    +  misc_feature   cPPT/CTS (fragment): central polypurine tract and central termination sequence of HIV-1
   6237..6470    +  LTR            3' LTR (ΔU3): self-inactivating 3' long terminal repeat (LTR) from HIV-1
   6548..6669    +  polyA_signal   SV40 poly(A) signal: SV40 polyadenylation signal
   6709..6844    +  rep_origin     SV40 ori: SV40 origin of replication
   6865..6883    -  promoter       T7 promoter: promoter for bacteriophage T7 RNA polymerase
   6891..7046    +  CDS            lacZα (fragment): LacZα fragment of β-galactosidase; lacZ fragment
   7051..7479    +  rep_origin     f1 ori (sequence partly withheld): f1 bacteriophage origin of replication; arrow indicates direction of (+) strand synthesis
   7532..7636    +  promoter       AmpR promoter: bla
   7637..8497    +  CDS            AmpR: β-lactamase; bla; confers resistance to ampicillin, carbenicillin, and related antibiotics
   8668..9256    +  rep_origin     ori: high-copy-number ColE1/pMB1/pBR322/pUC origin of replication
   9439..9531    +  CDS            lacI (fragment): lac repressor; lacI; The lac repressor binds to the lac operator to inhibit transcription in E. coli. This inhibition can be relieved by adding lactose or isopropyl-β-D-thiogalactopyranoside (IPTG).
   9544..9565    +  protein_bind   CAP binding site: CAP binding activates transcription in the presence of cAMP. E. coli catabolite activator protein
   9580..9610    +  promoter       lac promoter: promoter for the E. coli lac operon
   9618..9634    +  protein_bind   lac operator: The lac repressor binds to the lac operator to inhibit transcription in E. coli. This inhibition can be relieved by adding lactose or isopropyl-β-D-thiogalactopyranoside (IPTG). lac repressor encoded by lacI
   9679..9697    +  promoter       T3 promoter: promoter for bacteriophage T3 RNA polymerase
>Addgene plasmid #143102 | TFORF1360 | addgene full sequence | sequence record 334765 | Addgene NGS Result
TGTAGTCTTATGCAATACTCTTGTAGTCTTGCAACATGGTAACGATGAGTTAGCAACATGCCTTACAAGG
AGAGAAAAAGCACCGTGCATGCCGATTGGTGGAAGTAAGGTGGTACGATCGTGCCTTATTAGGAAGGCAA
CAGACGGGTCTGACATGGATTGGACGAACCACTGAATTGCCGCATTGCAGAGATATTGTATTTAAGTGCC
TAGCTCGATACATAAACGGGTCTCTCTGGTTAGACCAGATCTGAGCCTGGGAGCTCTCTGGCTAACTAGG
GAACCCACTGCTTAAGCCTCAATAAAGCTTGCCTTGAGTGCTTCAAGTAGTGTGTGCCCGTCTGTTGTGT
GACTCTGGTAACTAGAGATCCCTCAGACCCTTTTAGTCAGTGTGGAAAATCTCTAGCAGTGGCGCCCGAA
CAGGGACTTGAAAGCGAAAGGGAAACCAGAGGAGCTCTCTCGACGCAGGACTCGGCTTGCTGAAGCGCGC
ACGGCAAGAGGCGAGGGGCGGCGACTGGTGAGTACGCCAAAAATTTTGACTAGCGGAGGCTAGAAGGAGA
GAGATGGGTGCGAGAGCGTCAGTATTAAGCGGGGGAGAATTAGATCGCGATGGGAAAAAATTCGGTTAAG
GCCAGGGGGAAAGAAAAAATATAAATTAAAACATATAGTATGGGCAAGCAGGGAGCTAGAACGATTCGCA
GTTAATCCTGGCCTGTTAGAAACATCAGAAGGCTGTAGACAAATACTGGGACAGCTACAACCATCCCTTC
AGACAGGATCAGAAGAACTTAGATCATTATATAATACAGTAGCAACCCTCTATTGTGTGCATCAAAGGAT
AGAGATAAAAGACACCAAGGAAGCTTTAGACAAGATAGAGGAAGAGCAAAACAAAAGTAAGACCACCGCA
CAGCAAGCGGCCGCTGATCTTCAGACCTGGAGGAGGAGATATGAGGGACAATTGGAGAAGTGAATTATAT
AAATATAAAGTAGTAAAAATTGAACCATTAGGAGTAGCACCCACCAAGGCAAAGAGAAGAGTGGTGCAGA
GAGAAAAAAGAGCAGTGGGAATAGGAGCTTTGTTCCTTGGGTTCTTGGGAGCAGCAGGAAGCACTATGGG
CGCAGCGTCAATGACGCTGACGGTACAGGCCAGACAATTATTGTCTGGTATAGTGCAGCAGCAGAACAAT
TTGCTGAGGGCTATTGAGGCGCAACAGCATCTGTTGCAACTCACAGTCTGGGGCATCAAGCAGCTCCAGG
CAAGAATCCTGGCTGTGGAAAGATACCTAAAGGATCAACAGCTCCTGGGGATTTGGGGTTGCTCTGGAAA
ACTCATTTGCACCACTGCTGTGCCTTGGAATGCTAGTTGGAGTAATAAATCTCTGGAACAGATTTGGAAT
CACACGACCTGGATGGAGTGGGACAGAGAAATTAACAATTACACAAGCTTAATACACTCCTTAATTGAAG
AATCGCAAAACCAGCAAGAAAAGAATGAACAAGAATTATTGGAATTAGATAAATGGGCAAGTTTGTGGAA
TTGGTTTAACATAACAAATTGGCTGTGGTATATAAAATTATTCATAATGATAGTAGGAGGCTTGGTAGGT
TTAAGAATAGTTTTTGCTGTACTTTCTATAGTGAATAGAGTTAGGCAGGGATATTCACCATTATCGTTTC
AGACCCACCTCCCAACCCCGAGGGGACCCATGCATTGCATCTCAATTAGTCAGCAACCAGGTGTGGAAAG
TCCCCAGGCTCCCCAGCAGGCAGAAGTATGCAAAGCATGCGTCTCAATTAGTCAGCAACCATAGTCCCGC
CCCTAACTCCGCCCATCCCGCCCCTAACTCCGCCCAGTTCCGCCCATTCTCCGCCCCATGGCTGACTAAT
TTTTTTTATTTATGCAGAGGCCGAGGCCGCCTCGGCCTCTGAGCTATTCCAGAAGTAGTGAGGAGGCTTT
TTTGGAGGCCTAGGCTTTTGCAAAAAGCTTTCTAGAGGTACCACCGGAGCTTACCATGACCGAGTACAAG
CCCACGGTGCGCCTCGCCACCCGCGACGACGTCCCCAGGGCCGTACGCACCCTCGCCGCCGCGTTCGCCG
ACTACCCCGCCACGCGCCACACCGTCGATCCGGACCGCCACATCGAGCGGGTCACCGAGCTGCAAGAACT
CTTCCTCACGCGCGTCGGGCTCGACATCGGCAAGGTGTGGGTCGCGGACGACGGCGCCGCCGTGGCGGTC
TGGACCACGCCGGAGAGCGTCGAAGCGGGGGCGGTGTTCGCCGAGATCGGCCCGCGCATGGCCGAGTTGA
GCGGTTCCCGGCTGGCCGCGCAGCAACAGATGGAAGGCCTCCTGGCGCCGCACCGGCCCAAGGAGCCCGC
GTGGTTCCTGGCCACCGTCGGCGTCTCGCCCGACCACCAGGGCAAGGGTCTGGGCAGCGCCGTCGTGCTC
CCCGGAGTGGAGGCGGCCGAGCGCGCCGGGGTGCCCGCCTTCCTGGAGACCTCCGCGCCCCGCAACCTCC
CCTTCTACGAGCGGCTCGGCTTCACCGTCACCGCCGACGTCGAGGTGCCCGAAGGACCGCGCACCTGGTG
CATGACCCGCAAGCCCGGTGCCAGTTAACGAATTCTAGATCTTGAGACAAATGGCAGTATTCATCCACAA
TTTTAAAAGAAAAGGGGGGATTGGGGGGTACAGTGCAGGGGAAAGAATAGTAGACATAATAGCAACAGAC
ATACAAACTAAAGAATTACAAAAACAAATTACAAAAATTCAAAATTTTCGGGTTTATTACAGGGACAGCA
GAGATCCACTTTGGCGCCGGCTCGAGGCCTGCAGGTGCAAAGATGGATAAAGTTTTAAACAGAGAGGAAT
CTTTGCAGCTAATGGACCTTCTAGGTCTTGAAAGGAGTGGGAATTGGCTCCGGTGCCCGTCAGTGGGCAG
AGCGCACATCGCCCACAGTCCCCGAGAAGTTGGGGGGAGGGGTCGGCAATTGAACCGGTGCCTAGAGAAG
GTGGCGCGGGGTAAACTGGGAAAGTGATGTCGTGTACTGGCTCCGCCTTTTTCCCGAGGGTGGGGGAGAA
CCGTATATAAGTGCAGTAGTCGCCGTGAACGTTCTTTTTCGCAACGGGTTTGCCGCCAGAACACAGGTAA
GTGCCGTGTGTGGTTCCCGCGGGCCTGGCCTCTTTACGGGTTATGGCCCTTGCGTGCCTTGAATTACTTC
CACCTGGCTGCAGTACGTGATTCTTGATCCCGAGCTTCGGGTTGGAAGTGGGTGGGAGAGTTCGAGGCCT
TGCGCTTAAGGAGCCCCTTCGCCTCGTGCTTGAGTTGAGGCCTGGCCTGGGCGCTGGGGCCGCCGCGTGC
GAATCTGGTGGCACCTTCGCGCCTGTCTCGCTGCTTTCGATAAGTCTCTAGCCATTTAAAATTTTTGATG
ACCTGCTGCGACGCTTTTTTTCTGGCAAGATAGTCTTGTAAATGCGGGCCAAGATCTGCACACTGGTATT
TCGGTTTTTGGGGCCGCGGGCGGCGACGGGGCCCGTGCGTCCCAGCGCACATGTTCGGCGAGGCGGGGCC
TGCGAGCGCGGCCACCGAGAATCGGACGGGGGTAGTCTCAAGCTGGCCGGCCTGCTCTGGTGCCTGGCCT
CGCGCCGCCGTGTATCGCCCCGCCCTGGGCGGCAAGGCTGGCCCGGTCGGCACCAGTTGCGTGAGCGGAA
AGATGGCCGCTTCCCGGCCCTGCTGCAGGGAGCTCAAAATGGAGGACGCGGCGCTCGGGAGAGCGGGCGG
GTGAGTCACCCACACAAAGGAAAAGGGCCTTTCCGTCCTCAGCCGTCGCTTCATGTGACTCCACGGAGTA
CCGGGCGCCGTCCAGGCACCTCGATTAGTTCTCGAGCTTTTGGAGTACGTCGTCTTTAGGTTGGGGGGAG
GGGTTTTATGCGATGGAGTTTCCCCACACTGAGTGGGTGGAGACTGAAGTTAGGCCAGCTTGGCACTTGA
TGTAATTCTCCTTGGAATTTGCCCTTTTTGAGTTTGGATCTTGGTTCATTCTCAAGCCTCAGACAGTGGT
TCAAAGTTTTTTTCTTCCATTTCAGGTGTCGTGAGGCTAGCACCGCCACCATGGCAGGTGGGGGCGGCGA
CCTGAGCACCAGGATGTTCACGGAAGACCAGGGTGTAGATGACAGGCTGCTCTATGACATTGTATTCAAG
CACTTCAAAAGAAATAAGGTGGAGATTTCAAATGCAATAAAAAAGACATTTCCATTCCTCGAGGGCCTCC
GTGATCGTGATCTCATCACAAATAAAATGTTTGAAGATTCTCAAGATTCTTGTAGAAACCTGGTCCCTGT
ACAGAGAGTGGTGTACAATGTTCTTAGTGAACTGGAGAAGACATTTAACCTGCCAGTTCTGGAAGCACTG
TTCAGCGATGTCAACATGCAGGAATACCCCGATTTAATTCACATTTATAAAGGCTTTGAAAATGTAATCC
ATGACAAATTGCCTCTCCAAGAAAGTGAAGAAGAAGAGAGGGAGGAGAGGTCTGGCCTCCAACTAAGTCT
TGAACAAGGAACTGGTGAAAACTCTTTTCGAAGCCTGACTTGGCCACCTTCGGGTTCCCCATCTCATGCT
GGTACAACCCCACCTGAAAATGGACTCTCAGAGCACCCCTGTGAAACAGAACAGATAAATGCAAAGAGAA
AAGATACAACCAGTGACAAAGATGATTCGCTAGGAAGCCAACAAACAAATGAACAATGTGCTCAAAAGGC
TGAGCCAACAGAGTCCTGCGAACAAATTGCTGTCCAAGTGAATAATGGGGATGCTGGAAGGGAGATGCCC
TGCCCGTTGCCCTGTGATGAAGAAAGCCCAGAGGCAGAGCTACACAACCATGGAATCCAAATTAATTCCT
GTTCTGTGCGACTGGTGGATATAAAAAAGGAAAAGCCATTTTCTAATTCAAAAGTTGAGTGCCAAGCCCA
AGCAAGAACTCATCATAACCAGGCATCTGACATAATAGTCATCAGCAGTGAGGACTCTGAAGGATCCACT
GACGTTGATGAGCCCTTAGAAGTCTTCATCTCAGCACCGAGAAGTGAGCCTGTGATCAATAATGACAACC
CTTTAGAATCAAATGATGAAAAGGAGGGCCAAGAAGCCACTTGCTCACGACCCCAGATTGTACCAGAGCC
CATGGATTTCAGAAAATTATCTACATTCAGAGAAAGTTTTAAGAAAAGAGTGATAGGACAAGACCACGAC
TTTTCAGAATCCAGTGAGGAGGAGGCGCCCGCAGAAGCCTCGAGCGGGGCACTGAGAAGCAAGCATGCTC
CTATGACTTCTAGAAGTACATCTACTTGGAGAATACCCAGCAGGAAGAGACGTTTCAGCAGTAGTGACTT
TTCAGACCTGAGTAATGGAGAAGAGCTTCAGGAAACCTGCAGCTCATCCCTAAGAAGAGGGTCAGGTAAA
GAAGATTAGTAATGAACTAGTCCGTAACTTGAAAGTATTTCGATTTCTTGGCTTTATATATCTTGTGGAA
AGGACGATACATCAAACCATCACCTGTTTCCACGCGTTAAGTCGACAATCAACCTCTGGATTACAAAATT
TGTGAAAGATTGACTGGTATTCTTAACTATGTTGCTCCTTTTACGCTATGTGGATACGCTGCTTTAATGC
CTTTGTATCATGCTATTGCTTCCCGTATGGCTTTCATTTTCTCCTCCTTGTATAAATCCTGGTTGCTGTC
TCTTTATGAGGAGTTGTGGCCCGTTGTCAGGCAACGTGGCGTGGTGTGCACTGTGTTTGCTGACGCAACC
CCCACTGGTTGGGGCATTGCCACCACCTGTCAGCTCCTTTCCGGGACTTTCGCTTTCCCCCTCCCTATTG
CCACGGCGGAACTCATCGCCGCCTGCCTTGCCCGCTGCTGGACAGGGGCTCGGCTGTTGGGCACTGACAA
TTCCGTGGTGTTGTCGGGGAAATCATCGTCCTTTCCTTGGCTGCTCGCCTGTGTTGCCACCTGGATTCTG
CGCGGGACGTCCTTCTGCTACGTCCCTTCGGCCCTCAATCCAGCGGACCTTCCTTCCCGCGGCCTGCTGC
CGGCTCTGCGGCCTCTTCCGCGTCTTCGCCTTCGCCCTCAGACGAGTCGGATCTCCCTTTGGGCCGCCTC
CCCGCGTCGACTTTAAGACCAATGACTTACAAGGCAGCTGTAGATCTTAGCCACTTTTTAAAAGAAAAGG
GGGGACTGGAAGGGCTAATTCACTCCCAACGAAGACAAGATCTGCTTTTTGCTTGTACTGGGTCTCTCTG
GTTAGACCAGATCTGAGCCTGGGAGCTCTCTGGCTAACTAGGGAACCCACTGCTTAAGCCTCAATAAAGC
TTGCCTTGAGTGCTTCAAGTAGTGTGTGCCCGTCTGTTGTGTGACTCTGGTAACTAGAGATCCCTCAGAC
CCTTTTAGTCAGTGTGGAAAATCTCTAGCAGTACGTATAGTAGTTCATGTCATCTTATTATTCAGTATTT
ATAACTTGCAAAGAAATGAATATCAGAGAGTGAGAGGAACTTGTTTATTGCAGCTTATAATGGTTACAAA
TAAAGCAATAGCATCACAAATTTCACAAATAAAGCATTTTTTTCACTGCATTCTAGTTGTGGTTTGTCCA
AACTCATCAATGTATCTTATCATGTCTGGCTCTAGCTATCCCGCCCCTAACTCCGCCCATCCCGCCCCTA
ACTCCGCCCAGTTCCGCCCATTCTCCGCCCCATGGCTGACTAATTTTTTTTATTTATGCAGAGGCCGAGG
CCGCCTCGGCCTCTGAGCTATTCCAGAAGTAGTGAGGAGGCTTTTTTGGAGGCCTAGGGACGTACCCAAT
TCGCCCTATAGTGAGTCGTATTACGCGCGCTCACTGGCCGTCGTTTTACAACGTCGTGACTGGGAAAACC
CTGGCGTTACCCAACTTAATCGCCTTGCAGCACATCCCCCTTTCGCCAGCTGGCGTAATAGCGAAGAGGC
CCGCACCGATCGCCCTTCCCAACAGTTGCGCAGCCTGAATGGCGAATGGG
[124 nt withheld, positions 7051-7174]
C
[91 nt withheld, positions 7176-7266]
A
[49 nt withheld, positions 7268-7316]
CCTTTGACGTTGGAGTCCACGTTCTTT
[37 nt withheld, positions 7344-7380]
ACCCTATCTCGGTCTATTCTTTTGATTTATAAGGGATTTTGCCGATTTCGGCCTATTGGTTAAAAAATGA
GCTGATTTAACAAAAATTTAACGCGAATTTTAACAAAATATTAACGCTTACAATTTAGGTGGCACTTTTC
GGGGAAATGTGCGCGGAACCCCTATTTGTTTATTTTTCTAAATACATTCAAATATGTATCCGCTCATGAG
ACAATAACCCTGATAAATGCTTCAATAATATTGAAAAAGGAAGAGTATGAGTATTCAACATTTCCGTGTC
GCCCTTATTCCCTTTTTTGCGGCATTTTGCCTTCCTGTTTTTGCTCACCCAGAAACGCTGGTGAAAGTAA
AAGATGCTGAAGATCAGTTGGGTGCACGAGTGGGTTACATCGAACTGGATCTCAACAGCGGTAAGATCCT
TGAGAGTTTTCGCCCCGAAGAACGTTTTCCAATGATGAGCACTTTTAAAGTTCTGCTATGTGGCGCGGTA
TTATCCCGTATTGACGCCGGGCAAGAGCAACTCGGTCGCCGCATACACTATTCTCAGAATGACTTGGTTG
AGTACTCACCAGTCACAGAAAAGCATCTTACGGATGGCATGACAGTAAGAGAATTATGCAGTGCTGCCAT
AACCATGAGTGATAACACTGCGGCCAACTTACTTCTGACAACGATCGGAGGACCGAAGGAGCTAACCGCT
TTTTTGCACAACATGGGGGATCATGTAACTCGCCTTGATCGTTGGGAACCGGAGCTGAATGAAGCCATAC
CAAACGACGAGCGTGACACCACGATGCCTGTAGCAATGGCAACAACGTTGCGCAAACTATTAACTGGCGA
ACTACTTACTCTAGCTTCCCGGCAACAATTAATAGACTGGATGGAGGCGGATAAAGTTGCAGGACCACTT
CTGCGCTCGGCCCTTCCGGCTGGCTGGTTTATTGCTGATAAATCTGGAGCCGGTGAGCGTGGGTCTCGCG
GTATCATTGCAGCACTGGGGCCAGATGGTAAGCCCTCCCGTATCGTAGTTATCTACACGACGGGGAGTCA
GGCAACTATGGATGAACGAAATAGACAGATCGCTGAGATAGGTGCCTCACTGATTAAGCATTGGTAACTG
TCAGACCAAGTTTACTCATATATACTTTAGATTGATTTAAAACTTCATTTTTAATTTAAAAGGATCTAGG
TGAAGATCCTTTTTGATAATCTCATGACCAAAATCCCTTAACGTGAGTTTTCGTTCCACTGAGCGTCAGA
CCCCGTAGAAAAGATCAAAGGATCTTCTTGAGATCCTTTTTTTCTGCGCGTAATCTGCTGCTTGCAAACA
AAAAAACCACCGCTACCAGCGGTGGTTTGTTTGCCGGATCAAGAGCTACCAACTCTTTTTCCGAAGGTAA
CTGGCTTCAGCAGAGCGCAGATACCAAATACTGTTCTTCTAGTGTAGCCGTAGTTAGGCCACCACTTCAA
GAACTCTGTAGCACCGCCTACATACCTCGCTCTGCTAATCCTGTTACCAGTGGCTGCTGCCAGTGGCGAT
AAGTCGTGTCTTACCGGGTTGGACTCAAGACGATAGTTACCGGATAAGGCGCAGCGGTCGGGCTGAACGG
GGGGTTCGTGCACACAGCCCAGCTTGGAGCGAACGACCTACACCGAACTGAGATACCTACAGCGTGAGCT
ATGAGAAAGCGCCACGCTTCCCGAAGGGAGAAAGGCGGACAGGTATCCGGTAAGCGGCAGGGTCGGAACA
GGAGAGCGCACGAGGGAGCTTCCAGGGGGAAACGCCTGGTATCTTTATAGTCCTGTCGGGTTTCGCCACC
TCTGACTTGAGCGTCGATTTTTGTGATGCTCGTCAGGGGGGCGGAGCCTATGGAAAAACGCCAGCAACGC
GGCCTTTTTACGGTTCCTGGCCTTTTGCTGGCCTTTTGCTCACATGTTCTTTCCTGCGTTATCCCCTGAT
TCTGTGGATAACCGTATTACCGCCTTTGAGTGAGCTGATACCGCTCGCCGCAGCCGAACGACCGAGCGCA
GCGAGTCAGTGAGCGAGGAAGCGGAAGAGCGCCCAATACGCAAACCGCCTCTCCCCGCGCGTTGGCCGAT
TCATTAATGCAGCTGGCACGACAGGTTTCCCGACTGGAAAGCGGGCAGTGAGCGCAACGCAATTAATGTG
AGTTAGCTCACTCATTAGGCACCCCAGGCTTTACACTTTATGCTTCCGGCTCGTATGTTGTGTGGAATTG
TGAGCGGATAACAATTTCACACAGGAAACAGCTATGACCATGATTACGCCAAGCGCGCAATTAACCCTCA
CTAAAGGGAACAAAAGCTGGAGCTGCAAGCTTAA
