>Addgene plasmid #143102 | TFORF1360 | depositor partial sequence | sequence record 281444 | Insert
ACCGCCACCATGGCAGGTGGGGGCGGCGACCTGAGCACCAGGATGTTCACGGAAGACCAGGGTGTAGATG
ACAGGCTGCTCTATGACATTGTATTCAAGCACTTCAAAAGAAATAAGGTGGAGATTTCAAATGCAATAAA
AAAGACATTTCCATTCCTCGAGGGCCTCCGTGATCGTGATCTCATCACAAATAAAATGTTTGAAGATTCT
CAAGATTCTTGTAGAAACCTGGTCCCTGTACAGAGAGTGGTGTACAATGTTCTTAGTGAACTGGAGAAGA
CATTTAACCTGCCAGTTCTGGAAGCACTGTTCAGCGATGTCAACATGCAGGAATACCCCGATTTAATTCA
CATTTATAAAGGCTTTGAAAATGTAATCCATGACAAATTGCCTCTCCAAGAAAGTGAAGAAGAAGAGAGG
GAGGAGAGGTCTGGCCTCCAACTAAGTCTTGAACAAGGAACTGGTGAAAACTCTTTTCGAAGCCTGACTT
GGCCACCTTCGGGTTCCCCATCTCATGCTGGTACAACCCCACCTGAAAATGGACTCTCAGAGCACCCCTG
TGAAACAGAACAGATAAATGCAAAGAGAAAAGATACAACCAGTGACAAAGATGATTCGCTAGGAAGCCAA
CAAACAAATGAACAATGTGCTCAAAAGGCTGAGCCAACAGAGTCCTGCGAACAAATTGCTGTCCAAGTGA
ATAATGGGGATGCTGGAAGGGAGATGCCCTGCCCGTTGCCCTGTGATGAAGAAAGCCCAGAGGCAGAGCT
ACACAACCATGGAATCCAAATTAATTCCTGTTCTGTGCGACTGGTGGATATAAAAAAGGAAAAGCCATTT
TCTAATTCAAAAGTTGAGTGCCAAGCCCAAGCAAGAACTCATCATAACCAGGCATCTGACATAATAGTCA
TCAGCAGTGAGGACTCTGAAGGATCCACTGACGTTGATGAGCCCTTAGAAGTCTTCATCTCAGCACCGAG
AAGTGAGCCTGTGATCAATAATGACAACCCTTTAGAATCAAATGATGAAAAGGAGGGCCAAGAAGCCACT
TGCTCACGACCCCAGATTGTACCAGAGCCCATGGATTTCAGAAAATTATCTACATTCAGAGAAAGTTTTA
AGAAAAGAGTGATAGGACAAGACCACGACTTTTCAGAATCCAGTGAGGAGGAGGCGCCCGCAGAAGCCTC
GAGCGGGGCACTGAGAAGCAAGCATGCTCCTATGACTTCTAGAAGTACATCTACTTGGAGAATACCCAGC
AGGAAGAGACGTTTCAGCAGTAGTGACTTTTCAGACCTGAGTAATGGAGAAGAGCTTCAGGAAACCTGCA
GCTCATCCCTAAGAAGAGGGTCAGGTAAAGAAGATTAGTAATGAACTAGTCCGTAACTTGAAAGTATTTC
GATTTCTTGGCTTTATATATCTTGTGGAAAGGACGATACATCAAACCATCACCTGTTTCC
