>Addgene plasmid #143102 | TFORF1360 | depositor partial sequence | sequence record 281445 | Barcode
TACATCAAACCATCACCTGTTTCC
